Addgene plasmid #186183: p246
Purpose: Shotgun Metagenomic Spike-in
Depositing lab: Karsten Zengler. Depositing organization: University of California, San Diego (UCSD). Publication: synDNA-a Synthetic DNA Spike-in Method for Absolute Quantification of Shotgun Metagenomic Sequencing. Zaramela LS, Tjuanta M, Moyne O, Neal M, Zengler K. mSystems. 2022 Dec 20;7(6):e0044722. doi: 10.1128/msystems.00447-22. Epub 2022 Nov 1. PubMed 36317886.
Backbone
  Vector backbone: pUC57
  Backbone manufacturer: GenScript
  Backbone size w/o insert (bp): 2710
  Total vector size (bp): 4710
  Vector type: Synthetic Biology ; Cloning
Growth in bacteria
  Bacterial resistance: Ampicillin, 100 μg/mL
  Growth temperature: 37°C
  Growth strain: DH5alpha
  Copy number: High Copy
Gene/Insert
  Gene/Insert name: synDNA 246 (alt name: p246)
  Species: Synthetic
  Insert size (bp): 2000
  Cloning method: Ligation Independent Cloning
  Sequencing primers: 5′ GTAAAACGACGGCCAGTG; 3′ GGAAACAGCTATGACCATG
Resource information
  A portion of this plasmid was derived from a plasmid made by: The synthetic gene was manufactured by GenScript.
Terms and licenses: Academic/Nonprofit Terms; Industry Terms: Not Available to Industry
How to cite: p246 was a gift from Karsten Zengler (Addgene plasmid # 186183 ; http://n2t.net/addgene:186183 ; RRID:Addgene_186183)
