[The description below was written by a language model from this plasmid's Addgene catalogue record and pLannotate feature annotations shown in this document.]
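Description:
p246 is a high-copy bacterial cloning plasmid built on the commercial pUC57 backbone and carrying a roughly 2 kb fully synthetic DNA fragment, synDNA 246. It is propagated in standard E. coli cloning strains from the ColE1/pUC-type origin and selected with ampicillin through the β-lactamase (AmpR) gene and its native bla promoter. The catalogue lists a 2,710 bp backbone and a total of about 4,710 bp, which agrees closely with the 4,724 nt sequenced record.

The annotated features are essentially all backbone elements. The lac promoter, lac operator and CAP binding site sit on one side of a large unannotated stretch of about 2.1 kb, and a fragment of the lacZα coding region sits on the other. This is consistent with the synthetic insert occupying the pUC57 cloning region and interrupting lacZα. Short fragments matching lacI, rop and the pBR322 bom region are remnants of the vector lineage, not functional genes. No feature is annotated within the insert itself, as expected for an artificial sequence, and the record describes no coding sequence, tag or reporter there. The insert was commercially synthesized and is recorded as introduced by ligation-independent cloning. It is flanked by standard M13-type sequencing primer sites.

The stated purpose is a shotgun metagenomic spike-in. The plasmid serves as a renewable source of a defined synthetic DNA that can be added in known amounts to samples, giving a reference for absolute rather than relative quantification of sequencing reads. The associated publication title indicates that it belongs to the synDNA spike-in method.
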