Features (pLannotate 1.2.2; 10 found; start..end, strand, type, name):
    137..236     +  misc_feature   bom (fragment): basis of mobility region from pBR322
    242..399     -  CDS            lacZα (fragment): LacZα fragment of β-galactosidase; lacZ fragment
   2527..2543    -  protein_bind   lac operator: The lac repressor binds to the lac operator to inhibit transcription in E. coli. This inhibition can be relieved by adding lactose or isopropyl-β-D-thiogalactopyranoside (IPTG). lac repressor encoded by lacI
   2551..2581    -  promoter       lac promoter: promoter for the E. coli lac operon
   2596..2617    -  protein_bind   CAP binding site: CAP binding activates transcription in the presence of cAMP. E. coli catabolite activator protein
   2630..2722    -  CDS            lacI (fragment): lac repressor; lacI; The lac repressor binds to the lac operator to inhibit transcription in E. coli. This inhibition can be relieved by adding lactose or isopropyl-β-D-thiogalactopyranoside (IPTG).
   2905..3493    -  rep_origin     ori: high-copy-number ColE1/pMB1/pBR322/pUC origin of replication
   3664..4524    -  CDS            AmpR: β-lactamase; bla; confers resistance to ampicillin, carbenicillin, and related antibiotics
   4525..4629    -  promoter       AmpR promoter: bla
   4724..35      +  CDS            rop (fragment) (across the origin): Rop protein, which maintains plasmids at low copy number; rop
>Addgene plasmid #186183 | p246 | addgene full sequence | sequence record 373236 | Addgene NGS Result
TCGCGCGTTTCGGTGATGACGGTGAAAACCTCTGACACATGCAGCTCCCGGAGACGGTCACAGCTTGTCT
GTAAGCGGATGCCGGGAGCAGACAAGCCCGTCAGGGCGCGTCAGCGGGTGTTGGCGGGTGTCGGGGCTGG
CTTAACTATGCGGCATCAGAGCAGATTGTACTGAGAGTGCACCATATGCGGTGTGAAATACCGCACAGAT
GCGTAAGGAGAAAATACCGCATCAGGCGCCATTCGCCATTCAGGCTGCGCAACTGTTGGGAAGGGCGATC
GGTGCGGGCCTCTTCGCTATTACGCCAGCTGGCGAAAGGGGGATGTGCTGCAAGGCGATTAAGTTGGGTA
ACGCCAGGGTTTTCCCAGTCACGACGTTGTAAAACGACGGCCAGTGAATTCGAGCTCGGTACCTCGCGAA
TGCATCTAGATCCATGGCGTCCTGTGATGAGTGGAGAGGATGGAACCGGTAACATGCAGAGAAGTAGTTC
CATAGATACAGTTCCCGAGCCCAGTCTCCACTAAACGCGGCAACGCAACGCTATATTGAAACCTAGTAGA
CACGCCATATCTCACGAGGCTAGAGTGCATCCTATCCAATGATATTATAACGCAGGTGCAGTTCAAACGC
CCATTAACACGGAATATTACCTAACAGCCCGCGGACGCATTGCAGGCAGCCAGGCAACATGCTAGCGCAC
AACCTAAACTTTCTGTTTGAAATGACCGCCTGCGTTACTCGCGCGGTTGACGCTTATACCTAATGTGAGT
CCAGTAAGTGTCCGAGGATAGCTCGACCTCACCATTACCTATTAGAGTCTTATCTTTGCTGCGCTCCTTA
CACACCCGAATAGCCCTAGAAAGTTCTGTCAGAAACTGTGCGGAGACGGCCGTATCAGTCCTCCGCGGCG
TACGCCAACCCGGTGGTGTCGCTCGCAGTGGATTCCAGGATCGTAAACGATTGGTAGCGTGTCGACTACG
GTATGGTCTAATCACGTTCCTAACAAGCGACGTCAGTGGAATATGTATAATAATCGTCCGCGTTAAGGTC
ATAAAGTATTGGCGCTGGAGGCGTGGACTAGCCTGGTAAGTACCTCGTTCATCTTGAGGAGTGTCAAGTC
ATCGACGTCGCGGTGTTTAGGACGGAACCAGATGCACATCGGTGACGTCCCAGACATCGGACTAAACACA
GCTCGATAATACATACTGTTCGCCCTTCGAACAAGAAGGACATAACGCATGTACGCTGCATGTAGAGCTC
CGTCCATACCTAGCGTGGTCATCCAAACCTTTACGCTGTGCTAGGAGTTAACAAACACTTGGACGGTCGT
ACGCAGTTGCTTATGCGCCATATAGAAACGACCCTTACAGATCAGATCGTTGAAGAGATCTTCAACAACT
CTATCCCTAAATACAAGAGGCCGCTATAGGACCTGCCGATAATTAGCTGCTCAAGCGACTAGATTCTACG
CTGTGATACTTAGCCTATCATAGCCGATATCACGCCGGTTGAAGTCACGCCTTGTCGCGAGTGGAAATGA
GCTCTGAATATAAGTCCGCCCACGTGTTGCTCTTAGCAAGCTGGAAGATCTTTACCAATATCTTAATACA
ACATATTACAATCTCTGACTACTTGCTTCCACAAAGGTGTAGCACACGTCAGTGGTAAGGCGGTTTGAGC
GAAGGCTTCTTAGCAACAAGAGTTGAATCTTCACCTGACAAGCCCTATTCTACGCTTAATATTGCTGTTA
TGACTACGTAAATCACCATAGCCGGACAGGTGTGATCCCGCCTTCACCTTCCCACTTAGTGTAACATGGT
TGAACGTCTACATTTAGGGAGACAGCGATTCTCATTCCAACGGCGGAGCGCGACAAAAGGTCCATTATCC
CTGTCGGGTCGACCAGAGGCGTGATTTGTTTCACAGAAACTGAATATTCAGGCATTATGGACGGGAGCCA
GTGGCTCCCATATCGAGTTATTAAATTCGCTTGACATCTATTACACCTTACCAAGGTTTCTCAAGATAAA
TATTATGTACCCTTGGACCAACGCTGAGCGAGGTCAGATTTGCCTCAACTTAGGTGGTTGAGATAAGGAT
AGTCGCAAGCGACCACCATAGCATCGTAATCTAAAGTCCGGTATTAGCTTCGTGGATTTCGGTGCGGCAT
ATTATAACTAAATCCCTGGCCCAAAGGTATTTAGTTCAAACGAAACGAGTTAACATAGGACTAACAGCGT
TCAATGCAAGTACCGCGAACGAACATATACATATAAGGATAGTATGAGAACGGAGTCTTGACAAGACACT
TGAAAGATGCCTTCAAAGGAATGGACCACCTGTAAAGTTAGTAGCTGTACTATTTGCGATCTATGGTCGT
TACAACGGCGGTCATATTTGTGCGCTGTGACGTACCAACTCCCTGCCTTGCGCAATCTTAATTAAATCGG
ATCCCGGGCCCGTCGACTGCAGAGGCCTGCATGCAAGCTTGGCGTAATCATGGTCATAGCTGTTTCCTGT
GTGAAATTGTTATCCGCTCACAATTCCACACAACATACGAGCCGGAAGCATAAAGTGTAAAGCCTGGGGT
GCCTAATGAGTGAGCTAACTCACATTAATTGCGTTGCGCTCACTGCCCGCTTTCCAGTCGGGAAACCTGT
CGTGCCAGCTGCATTAATGAATCGGCCAACGCGCGGGGAGAGGCGGTTTGCGTATTGGGCGCTCTTCCGC
TTCCTCGCTCACTGACTCGCTGCGCTCGGTCGTTCGGCTGCGGCGAGCGGTATCAGCTCACTCAAAGGCG
GTAATACGGTTATCCACAGAATCAGGGGATAACGCAGGAAAGAACATGTGAGCAAAAGGCCAGCAAAAGG
CCAGGAACCGTAAAAAGGCCGCGTTGCTGGCGTTTTTCCATAGGCTCCGCCCCCCTGACGAGCATCACAA
AAATCGACGCTCAAGTCAGAGGTGGCGAAACCCGACAGGACTATAAAGATACCAGGCGTTTCCCCCTGGA
AGCTCCCTCGTGCGCTCTCCTGTTCCGACCCTGCCGCTTACCGGATACCTGTCCGCCTTTCTCCCTTCGG
GAAGCGTGGCGCTTTCTCATAGCTCACGCTGTAGGTATCTCAGTTCGGTGTAGGTCGTTCGCTCCAAGCT
GGGCTGTGTGCACGAACCCCCCGTTCAGCCCGACCGCTGCGCCTTATCCGGTAACTATCGTCTTGAGTCC
AACCCGGTAAGACACGACTTATCGCCACTGGCAGCAGCCACTGGTAACAGGATTAGCAGAGCGAGGTATG
TAGGCGGTGCTACAGAGTTCTTGAAGTGGTGGCCTAACTACGGCTACACTAGAAGAACAGTATTTGGTAT
CTGCGCTCTGCTGAAGCCAGTTACCTTCGGAAAAAGAGTTGGTAGCTCTTGATCCGGCAAACAAACCACC
GCTGGTAGCGGTGGTTTTTTTGTTTGCAAGCAGCAGATTACGCGCAGAAAAAAAGGATCTCAAGAAGATC
CTTTGATCTTTTCTACGGGGTCTGACGCTCAGTGGAACGAAAACTCACGTTAAGGGATTTTGGTCATGAG
ATTATCAAAAAGGATCTTCACCTAGATCCTTTTAAATTAAAAATGAAGTTTTAAATCAATCTAAAGTATA
TATGAGTAAACTTGGTCTGACAGTTACCAATGCTTAATCAGTGAGGCACCTATCTCAGCGATCTGTCTAT
TTCGTTCATCCATAGTTGCCTGACTCCCCGTCGTGTAGATAACTACGATACGGGAGGGCTTACCATCTGG
CCCCAGTGCTGCAATGATACCGCGAGACCCACGCTCACCGGCTCCAGATTTATCAGCAATAAACCAGCCA
GCCGGAAGGGCCGAGCGCAGAAGTGGTCCTGCAACTTTATCCGCCTCCATCCAGTCTATTAATTGTTGCC
GGGAAGCTAGAGTAAGTAGTTCGCCAGTTAATAGTTTGCGCAACGTTGTTGCCATTGCTACAGGCATCGT
GGTGTCACGCTCGTCGTTTGGTATGGCTTCATTCAGCTCCGGTTCCCAACGATCAAGGCGAGTTACATGA
TCCCCCATGTTGTGCAAAAAAGCGGTTAGCTCCTTCGGTCCTCCGATCGTTGTCAGAAGTAAGTTGGCCG
CAGTGTTATCACTCATGGTTATGGCAGCACTGCATAATTCTCTTACTGTCATGCCATCCGTAAGATGCTT
TTCTGTGACTGGTGAGTACTCAACCAAGTCATTCTGAGAATAGTGTATGCGGCGACCGAGTTGCTCTTGC
CCGGCGTCAATACGGGATAATACCGCGCCACATAGCAGAACTTTAAAAGTGCTCATCATTGGAAAACGTT
CTTCGGGGCGAAAACTCTCAAGGATCTTACCGCTGTTGAGATCCAGTTCGATGTAACCCACTCGTGCACC
CAACTGATCTTCAGCATCTTTTACTTTCACCAGCGTTTCTGGGTGAGCAAAAACAGGAAGGCAAAATGCC
GCAAAAAAGGGAATAAGGGCGACACGGAAATGTTGAATACTCATACTCTTCCTTTTTCAATATTATTGAA
GCATTTATCAGGGTTATTGTCTCATGAGCGGATACATATTTGAATGTATTTAGAAAAATAAACAAATAGG
GGTTCCGCGCACATTTCCCCGAAAAGTGCCACCTGACGTCTAAGAAACCATTATTATCATGACATTAACC
TATAAAAATAGGCGTATCACGAGGCCCTTTCGTC
